Addgene plasmid #223895: pD(Ct)_FLAG
Purpose: 4G-cloning donor for C-terminal FLAG tag
Depositing lab: Stephan Gruber. Depositing organization: Universite de Lausanne (UNIL). Publication: 4G cloning: rapid gene assembly for expression of multisubunit protein complexes in diverse hosts. Taschner M, Dickinson JB, Roisne-Hamelin F, Gruber S. Life Sci Alliance. 2024 Dec 2;8(1):e202402899. doi: 10.26508/lsa.202402899. Print 2025 Jan. PubMed 39622624.
Backbone
  Vector backbone: pD
  Vector type: Golden-Gate Donor
Growth in bacteria
  Bacterial resistance: Chloramphenicol, 25 μg/mL
  Growth temperature: 37°C
  Growth strain: Pir1 ; strain contains pir-116 mutation for plasmid maintenance at high copy
  Copy number: High Copy
Gene/Insert
  Gene/Insert name: FLAG
  Species: Synthetic
  Cloning method: Gibson Cloning
Terms and licenses: Academic/Nonprofit Terms; Industry Terms: Not Available to Industry
Depositor comments: Please visit https://doi.org/10.1101/2024.06.17.599261 for bioRxiv preprint.
How to cite: pD(Ct)_FLAG was a gift from Stephan Gruber (Addgene plasmid # 223895 ; http://n2t.net/addgene:223895 ; RRID:Addgene_223895)
