[The description below was written by a language model from this plasmid's Addgene catalogue record and pLannotate feature annotations shown in this document.]
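Description:
pD(Ct)_FLAG is a small (about 1.9 kb) Golden Gate donor plasmid from the 4G-cloning system, a gene-assembly toolkit designed for expressing multisubunit protein complexes in a range of hosts. It is built on the pD backbone, and its role is to supply a synthetic FLAG epitope module that can be fused to the C-terminus of a protein of interest during assembly. It is a parts donor rather than an expression vector: the annotated features include no promoter or terminator driving the tag. The record does not list the type IIS restriction sites or overhangs used to release the module.

The plasmid replicates from the R6K γ origin, which works only when the pi initiator protein is supplied in trans. It is therefore kept in a pir-expressing E. coli strain, here one carrying the pir-116 allele, which gives high copy number. This conditional replication is useful for a donor, because the plasmid cannot persist once assembly reactions are transformed into ordinary cloning strains. Selection is by chloramphenicol, through the cat gene under its native promoter.

The feature table places the short FLAG coding sequence near the start of the record. Downstream of the origin there is a single loxP site, which could in principle allow Cre-mediated fusion with another loxP-bearing plasmid, although the record does not state its intended use. Two further annotations are short fragment matches, one to a T7 gene 10B-derived solubility tag and one to Tn5 transposase. These most likely reflect incidental or residual backbone sequence rather than functional elements.
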