Features (pLannotate 1.2.2; 7 found; start..end, strand, type, name):
     40..63      +  CDS            FLAG: FLAG® epitope tag, followed by an enterokinase cleavage site
     99..148     +  CDS            SET1 (fragment): solubility-enhancement tag derived from T7 phage gene 10B
    242..344     +  promoter       cat promoter: promoter of the E. coli cat gene encoding chloramphenicol acetyltransferase
    345..1001    +  CDS            cat: CAT_ECOLX - Experimental evidence at protein level: Swiss-Prot protein existence level 1. This enzyme is an effector of chloramphenicol resistance in bacteria. From Escherichia coli. This protein is used as a marker in many commonly used cloning vectors, such as pACYC184.
   1277..1390    -  CDS            tnpA (fragment): TN5P_ECOLX - Also known as tnp. Experimental evidence at protein level: Swiss-Prot protein existence level 1. Mediates transposition of transposon Tn5 by a 'cut and paste' mechanism. First, the monomeric transposase binds the 19 bp inverted DNA repeats flanking the transposon. Then, dimerization of the DNA- bound transposase creates a synaptic DNA complex. After nicking of the first DNA strand, excision of the transposon proceeds through a series of intermediates. The transposase then mediates the insertion of the transposon at a new site by strand transfer. The activity of the wild- type tran
   1399..1755    -  rep_origin     R6K γ ori: γ replication origin from E. coli plasmid R6K; requires the R6K initiator protein pi for replication
   1808..1841    +  protein_bind   loxP: Cre-mediated recombination occurs in the 8-bp core sequence (GCATACAT). Cre recombinase
>Addgene plasmid #223895 | pD(Ct)_FLAG | addgene full sequence | sequence record 445969 | Addgene NGS Result
GATTCGCGACCTACTCCGGAATATTAGGTCTCAGGATCCGATTACAAGGATGACGATGACAAGTAAGGGA
GACCCACTGCTTGAGCCTAGAAGATCCGGCTGCTAACAAAGCCCGAAAGGAAGCTGAGTTGGCTGCTGTC
ACCGCTGAGCAATAACTATCATAACCCCTAGGTGCCATTTCATTACCTCTTTCTCCGCACCCGACATAGA
TCTGGGCCAACTTTTGGCGAAAATGAGACGTTGATCGGCACGTAAGAGGGTCCAACTTTCACCATAATGA
AATAAGATCACTACCGGGCGTATTTTTTGAGTTATCGAGATTTTCAGGAGCTAAGGAAGCTAAAATGGAG
AAAAAAATCACTGGATATACCACCGTTGATATATCCCAATGGCATCGTAAAGAACATTTTGAGGCATTTC
AGTCAGTTGCTCAATGTACCTATAACCAGACCGTTCAGCTGGATATTACGGCCTTTTTAAAGACCGTAAA
GAAAAATAAGCACAAGTTTTATCCGGCCTTTATTCACATTCTTGCCCGCCTGATGAATGCTCATCCGGAA
TTCCGTATGGCAATGAAAGACGGTGAGCTGGTGATATGGGATAGTGTTCACCCTTGTTACACCGTTTTCC
ATGAGCAAACTGAAACGTTTTCATCGCTCTGGAGTGAATACCACGACGATTTCCGGCAGTTTCTACACAT
ATATTCGCAAGATGTGGCGTGTTACGGTGAAAACCTGGCCTATTTCCCTAAAGGGTTTATTGAGAATATG
TTTTTCGTCTCAGCCAATCCCTGGGTGAGTTTCACCAGTTTTGATTTAAACGTGGCCAATATGGACAACT
TCTTCGCCCCCGTTTTCACCATGGGCAAATATTATACGCAAGGCGACAAGGTGCTGATGCCGCTGGCGAT
TCAGGTTCATCATGCCGTTTGTGATGGCTTCCATGTCGGCAGAATGCTTAATGAATTACAACAGTACTGC
GATGAGTGGCAGGGTGGGGCGTAATTTTTTTAAGGCAGTTATTGGTGCCCTTAAACGCCTGGTTGCTACG
CCTGAATAAGTGATAATAAGCGGATGAATGGCAGAAATTCGAAAGCAAATTCGACCCGGTCGTCGGTTCA
GGGCAGGGTCGTTAAATAGCCGCTTATGTCTATTGCTGGTTTACCGGTTTATTGACTACCGGAAGCAGTG
TGACCGTGTGCTTCTCAAATGCCTGAGGCCAGTTTGCTCAGGCTCTCCCCGTGGAGGTAATAATTGACGA
TATGATCATTTATTCTGCCTCCCAGCTGACATTCATCCGGGGTCAGCACCGTTTCTGCGGACTGGCTTTC
TACGTGTTCCGCTTCCTTTAGCAGCCCTTGCGCCCTGAGTGCTTGCGGCAGCGTGAAGCTAATTCCCATG
TCAGCCGTTAAGTGTTCCTGTGTCACTCAAAATTGCTTTGAGAGGCTCTAAGGGCTTCTCAGTGCGTTAC
ATCCCTGGCTTGTTGTCCACAACCGTTAAACCTTAAAAGCTTTAAAAGCCTTATATATTCTTTTTTTTCT
TATAAAACTTAAAACCTTAGAGGCTATTTAAGTTGCTGATTTATATTAATTTTATTGTTCAAACATGAGA
GCTTAGTACGTGAAACATGAGAGCTTAGTACGTTAGCCATGAGAGCTTAGTACGTTAGCCATGAGGGTTT
AGTTCGTTAAACATGAGAGCTTAGTACGTTAAACATGAGAGCTTAGTACGTGAAACATGAGAGCTTAGTA
CGTACTATCAACAGGTTGAACTGCTGATCAACAGATCCTCTACGCGGCCGCGGTACCATAACTTCGTATA
GCATACATTATACGAAGTTATCTGCCAGGCACATGGGTTTTACTAGTATC
